>Addgene plasmid #157355 | pD649-HAsp-NECTIN3-COMP5AP-AviTag-9xHis | addgene full sequence | sequence record 474562 | Addgene NGS Result
TTTCAATATTATTGAAGCATTTATCAGGGTTATTGTCTCATGAGCGGATACATATTTGAATGTATTTAGA
AAAATAAACAAATAGGGGTCAGTGTTACAACCAATTAACCAATTCTGAACATTATCGCGAGCCCATTTAT
ACCTGAATATGGCTCATAACACCCCTTGCTCATGACCAAAATCCCTTAACGTGAGTTACGCGCGCGTCGT
TCCACTGAGCGTCAGACCCCGTAGAAAAGATCAAAGGATCTTCTTGAGATCCTTTTTTTCTGCGCGTAAT
CTGCTGCTTGCAAACAAAAAAACCACCGCTACCAGCGGTGGTTTGTTTGCCGGATCAAGAGCTACCAACT
CTTTTTCCGAAGGTAACTGGCTTCAGCAGAGCGCAGATACCAAATACTGTTCTTCTAGTGTAGCCGTAGT
TAGCCCACCACTTCAAGAACTCTGTAGCACCGCCTACATACCTCGCTCTGCTAATCCTGTTACCAGTGGC
TGCTGCCAGTGGCGATAAGTCGTGTCTTACCGGGTTGGACTCAAGACGATAGTTACCGGATAAGGCGCAG
CGGTCGGGCTGAACGGGGGGTTCGTGCACACAGCCCAGCTTGGAGCGAACGACCTACACCGAACTGAGAT
ACCTACAGCGTGAGCTATGAGAAAGCGCCACGCTTCCCGAAGGGAGAAAGGCGGACAGGTATCCGGTAAG
CGGCAGGGTCGGAACAGGAGAGCGCACGAGGGAGCTTCCAGGGGGAAACGCCTGGTATCTTTATAGTCCT
GTCGGGTTTCGCCACCTCTGACTTGAGCGTCGATTTTTGTGATGCTCGTCAGGGGGGCGGAGCCTATGGA
AAAACGCCAGCAACGCGGCCTTTTTACGGTTCCTGGCCTTTTGCTGGCCTTTTGCTCACATGTTCTTTCC
TGCGTTATCCCCTGATTCTGTGGATAACCGTATTACCGCCTTTGAGTGAGCTGATACCGCTCGCCGCAGC
CGAACGACCGAGCGCAGCGAGTCAGTGAGCGAGGAAGCGGAAGGCGAGAGTAGGGAACTGCCAGGCATCA
AACTAAGCAGAAGGCCCCTGACGGATGGCCTTTTTGCGTTTCTACAAACTCTTTCTGTGTTGTAAAACGA
CGGCCAGTCTTAAGCTCGGGCCCCCTGGGCGGTTCTGATAACGAGTAATCGTTAATCCGCAAATAACGTA
AAAACCCGCTTCGGCGGGTTTTTTTATGGGGGGAGTTTAGGGAAAGAGCATTTGTCAGAATATTTAAGGG
CGCCTGTCACTTTGCTTGATATATGAGAATTATTTAACCTTATAAATGAGAAAAAAGCAACGCACTTTAA
ATAAGATACGTTGCTTTTTCGATTGATGAACACCTATAATTAAACTATTCATCTATTATTTATGATTTTT
TGTATATACAATATTTCTAGTTTGTTAAAGAGAATTAAGAAAATAAATCTCGAAAATAATAAAGGGAAAA
TCAGTTTTTGATATCAAAATTATACATGTCAACGATAATACAAAATATAATACAAACTATAAGATGTTAT
CAGTATTTATTATCATTTAGAATAAATTTTGTGTCGCCCTTAATTGTGAGCGGATAACAATTACGAGCTT
CATGCACAGTGGCGTTGACTCAATATTGGCCATTAGCCATATTATTCATTGGTTATATAGCATAAATCAA
TATTGGCTATTGGCCATTGCATACGTTGTATCTATATCATAATATGTACATTTATATTGGCTCATGTCCA
ATATGACCGCCATGTTGGCATTGATTATTGACTAGTTATTAATAGTAATCAATTACGGGGTCATTAGTTC
ATAGCCCATATATGGAGTTCCGCGTTACATAACTTACGGTAAATGGCCCGCCTGGCTGACCGCCCAACGA
CCCCCGCCCATTGACGTCAATAATGACGTATGTTCCCATAGTAACGCCAATAGGGACTTTCCATTGACGT
CAATGGGTGGAGTATTTACGGTAAACTGCCCACTTGGCAGTACATCAAGTGTATCATATGCCAAGTACGC
CCCCTATTGACGTCAATGACGGTAAATGGCCCGCCTGGCATTATGCCCAGTACATGACCTTATGGGACTT
TCCTACTTGGCAGTACATCTACGTATTAGTCATCGCTATTACCATGGTGATGCGGTTTTGGCAGTACATC
AATGGGCGTGGATAGCGGTTTGACTCACGGGGATTTCCAAGTCTCCACCCCATTGACGTCAATGGGAGTT
TGTTTTGGCACCAAAATCAACGGGACTTTCCAAAATGTCGTAACAACTCCGCCCCATTGACGCAAATGGG
CGGTAGGCGTGTACGGTGGGAGGTCTATATAAGCAGAGCTCGTTTAGTGAACCGTCAGATCGCCTGGAGA
CGCCATCCACGCTGTTTTGACCTCCATAGAAGACACCGGGACCGATCCAGCCTCCGCGGCCGGGAACGGT
GCATTGGAACGCGGATTCCCCGTGCCAAGAGTGACGTAAGTACCGCCTATAGAGTCTATAGGCCCACCCC
CTTGGCTTCGTTAGAACGCGGCTACAATTAATACATAACCTTATGTATCATACACATACGATTTAGGTGA
CACTATAGAATAACATCCACTTTGCCTTTCTCTCCACAGGTGTCCACTCCCAGGTCCAACTGCACCTCGG
TTCTATCGAAAACGCGCCTGCTAGCGCCACCATGAAGACCATCATTGCCCTGAGCTACATCTTCTGCCTG
GTGTTCGCTGCGGCCGCCGGACCTATTATTGTGGAACCTCATGTGACCGCCGTGTGGGGCAAGAACGTGT
CCCTGAAGTGCCTGATCGAAGTGAACGAGACAATCACCCAGATCAGCTGGGAGAAGATCCACGGCAAGAG
CAGCCAGACAGTGGCCGTGCACCATCCTCAGTATGGCTTCAGTGTGCAGGGCGAGTACCAGGGCAGAGTG
CTGTTCAAGAACTACAGCCTGAACGACGCCACCATCACACTGCACAACATCGGCTTCAGCGACAGCGGCA
AGTACATCTGCAAGGCCGTGACCTTTCCTCTGGGCAACGCCCAGTCTAGCACCACCGTGACAGTGCTGGT
GGAACCCACCGTGTCTCTGATCAAGGGCCCCGACTCTCTGATCGACGGCGGCAATGAGACTGTGGCCGCC
ATCTGTATTGCCGCCACCGGAAAACCTGTGGCTCACATCGATTGGGAGGGCGACCTGGGCGAGATGGAAA
GCACCACCACCAGCTTTCCCAACGAGACAGCCACAATCATCAGCCAGTACAAGCTGTTCCCCACCAGATT
CGCCAGAGGCAGACGGATCACCTGTGTGGTCAAACACCCCGCTCTGGAAAAGGACATCCGGTACAGCTTC
ATCCTGGACATCCAGTACGCCCCTGAGGTGTCCGTGACAGGCTACGACGGCAATTGGTTCGTGGGCAGAA
AGGGCGTGAACCTGAAGTGTAACGCCGACGCCAATCCTCCACCTTTCAAGAGCGTGTGGTCCCGGCTGGA
TGGCCAATGGCCTGATGGACTGCTGGCCTCCGATAACACCCTGCACTTTGTGCACCCTCTGACCTTCAAC
TACAGCGGCGTCTACATCTGTAAAGTGACCAACAGCCTGGGCCAGAGAAGCGACCAGAAAGTGATCTACA
TCAGCGACCCTCCAACCACCACAACACTGCAGCCTACCATCCAGTGGCACCCTAGCACAGCCGACATTGA
GGATCTGGCCACCGAGCCTAAGAAGCTGCCCTTTCCACTGAGCACCCTGGCCACCATTAAGGACGACACA
ATCGCCACAGGCGCGCCGGAAGATCAAGTTGATCCAAGATTGATTGATGGCAAGGGCGGATCTCTGGAGG
TGCTGTTCCAGGGACCAGGCGGAAGCGGCAATCCCGGCGGCGATCTGGCCCCCCAGATGCTGCGCGAGCT
GCAGGAGACCAATGCCGCCCTGCAGGACGTGCGCGAGCTGCTGCGCCACCGCGTGAAGGAGATCACCTTC
CTGAAGAACACCGTGATGGAGTGCGACGCCTGCGGTATGCAGCCCTCTAGAGGCTCCGGCTCCATCATCC
CAGTTGAGGAGGAGAACCCGGACTTCTGGAACCGCGAGGCAGCCGAGGCCCTGGGTGCCGCCAAGAAGCT
GCAGCCTGCACAGACAGCCGCCAAGAACCTCATCATCTTCCTGGGCGATGGGATGGGGGTGTCTACGGTG
ACAGCTGCCAGGATCCTAAAAGGGCAGAAGAAGGACAAACTGGGGCCTGAGATACCCCTGGCCATGGACC
GCTTCCCATATGTGGCTCTGTCCAAGACATACAATGTAGACAAACATGTGCCAGACAGTGGAGCCACAGC
CACGGCCTACCTGTGCGGGGTCAAGGGCAACTTCCAGACCATTGGCTTGAGTGCAGCCGCCCGCTTTAAC
CAGTGCAACACGACACGCGGCAACGAGGTCATCTCCGTGATGAATCGGGCCAAGAAAGCAGGGAAGTCAG
TGGGAGTGGTAACCACCACACGAGTGCAGCACGCCTCGCCAGCCGGCACCTACGCCCACACGGTGAACCG
CAACTGGTACTCGGACGCCGACGTGCCTGCCTCGGCCCGCCAGGAGGGGTGCCAGGACATCGCTACGCAG
CTCATCTCCAACATGGACATTGACGTGATCCTAGGTGGAGGCCGAAAGTACATGTTTCGCATGGGAACCC
CAGACCCTGAGTACCCAGATGACTACAGCCAAGGTGGGACCAGGCTGGACGGGAAGAATCTGGTGCAGGA
ATGGCTGGCGAAGCGCCAGGGTGCCCGGTATGTGTGGAACCGCACTGAGCTCATGCAGGCTTCCCTGGAC
CCGTCTGTGACCCATCTCATGGGTCTCTTTGAGCCTGGAGACATGAAATACGAGATCCACCGAGACTCCA
CACTGGACCCCTCCCTGATGGAGATGACAGAGGCTGCCCTGCGCCTGCTGAGCAGGAACCCCCGCGGCTT
CTTCCTCTTCGTGGAGGGTGGTCGCATCGACCATGGTCATCATGAAAGCAGGGCTTACCGGGCACTGACT
GAGACGATCATGTTCGACGACGCCATTGAGAGGGCGGGCCAGCTCACCAGCGAGGAGGACACGCTGAGCC
TCGTCACTGCCGACCACTCCCACGTCTTCTCCTTCGGAGGCTACCCCCTGCGAGGGAGCTCCATCTTCGG
GCTGGCCCCTGGCAAGGCCCGGGACAGGAAGGCCTACACGGTCCTCCTATACGGAAACGGTCCAGGCTAT
GTGCTCAAGGACGGCGCCCGGCCGGATGTTACCGAGAGCGAGAGCGGGAGCCCCGAGTATCGGCAGCAGT
CAGCAGTGCCCCTGGACGAAGAGACCCACGCAGGCGAGGACGTGGCGGTGTTCGCGCGCGGCCCGCAGGC
GCACCTGGTTCACGGCGTGCAGGAGCAGACCTTCATAGCGCACGTCATGGCCTTCGCCGCCTGCCTGGAG
CCCTACACCGCCTGCGACCTGGCGCCCCCCGCCGGCACCACCGACGCCGCGCACCCGGGTGGCGGAGGAC
TGAACGACATCTTCGAGGCTCAGAAAATCGAATGGCACGAACATCACCATCACCATCACCATCACCATTA
AGGCCGGCCTGTAGTCACTGGCACAACGCGTTACCCGGTAAGCCAATCGGGTATACACGGTCGTCATACT
GCAGACAGGGTTCTTCTACTTTGCAAGATAGTCTTGAGTAGTAAAATAAATAGATAGAGAAAATCAGCCT
CGACTGTGCCTTCTAGTTGCCAGCCATCTGTTGTTTGCCCCTCCCCCGTGCCTTCCTTGACCCTGGAAGG
TGCCACTCCCACTGTCCTTTCCTAATAAAATGAGGAAATTGCATCACAACACTCAACCCTATCTCGGTCT
ATTCTTTTGATTTATAAGGGATTTTGCCGATTTCGGCCTATTGGTTAAAAAATGAGCTGATTTAACAAAA
ATTTAACGCGAATTAATTCTGTGGAATGTGTGTCAGTTAGGGTGTGGAAAGTCCCCAGGCTCCCCAGCAG
GCAGAAGTATGCAAAGCATGCATCTCAATTAGTCAGCAACCAGGTGTGGAAAGTCCCCAGGCTCCCCAGC
AGGCAGAAGTATGCAAAGCATGCATCTCAATTAGTCAGCAACCATAGTCCCGCCCCTAACTCCGCCCATC
CCGCCCCTAACTCCGCCCAGTTCCGCCCATTCTCCGCCCCATGGCTGACTAATTTTTTTTATTTATGCAG
AGGCCGAGGCCGCCTCTGCCTCTGAGCTATTCCAGAAGTAGTGAGGAGGCTTTTTTGGAGGCCTAGGCTT
TTGCAAAAAGCTCCCGGGAGCTTGTATATCCATTTTCGGATCTGATCAGCACGTGTTGACAATTAATCAT
CGGCATAGTATATCGGCATAGTATAATACGACAAGGTGAGGAACTAAACCATGACCGAGTACAAGCCCAC
GGTGCGCCTCGCCACCCGCGACGACGTCCCCAGGGCCGTACGCACCCTCGCCGCCGCGTTCGCCGACTAC
CCCGCCACGCGCCACACCGTCGATCCGGACCGCCACATCGAGCGGGTCACCGAGCTGCAAGAACTCTTCC
TCACGCGCGTCGGGCTCGACATCGGCAAGGTGTGGGTCGCGGACGACGGCGCCGCGGTGGCGGTCTGGAC
CACGCCGGAGAGCGTCGAAGCGGGGGCGGTGTTCGCCGAGATCGGCCCGCGCATGGCCGAGTTGAGCGGT
TCCCGGCTGGCCGCGCAGCAACAGATGGAAGGCCTCCTGGCGCCGCACCGGCCCAAGGAGCCCGCGTGGT
TCCTGGCCACCGTCGGCGTCTCGCCCGACCACCAGGGCAAGGGTCTGGGCAGCGCCGTCGTGCTCCCCGG
AGTGGAGGCGGCCGAGCGCGCCGGGGTGCCCGCCTTCCTGGAGACATCCGCGCCCCGCAACCTCCCCTTC
TACGAGCGGCTCGGCTTCACCGTCACCGCCGACGTCGAGGTGCCCGAAGGACCGCGCACCTGGTGCATGA
CCCGCAAGCCCGGTGCCTGACACGTGCTACGAGATTTCGATTCCACCGCCGCCTTCTATGAAAGGTTGGG
CTTCGGAATCGTTTTCCGGGACGCCGGCTGGATGATCCTCCAGCGCGGGGATCTCATGCTGGAGTTCTTC
GCCCACCCCAACTTGTTTATTGCAGCTTATAATGGTTACAAATAAAGCAATAGCATCACAAATTTCACAA
ATAAAGCATTTTTTTCACTGCATTCTAGTTGTGGTTTGTCCAAACTCATCAATGTATCTTATCATGTCTG
TATACCGTCGACCTCTAGCTAGAGCTTGGCGTAATCATGGTCATTACCAATGCTTAATCAGTGAGGCACC
TATCTCAGCGATCTGTCTATTTCGTTCATCCATAGTTGCCTGACTCCCCGTCGTGTAGATAACTACGATA
CGGGAGGGCTTACCATCTGGCCCCAGCGCTGCGATGATACCGCGAGAACCACGCTCACCGGCTCCGGATT
TATCAGCAATAAACCAGCCAGCCGGAAGGGCCGAGCGCAGAAGTGGTCCTGCAACTTTATCCGCCTCCAT
CCAGTCTATTAATTGTTGCCGGGAAGCTAGAGTAAGTAGTTCGCCAGTTAATAGTTTGCGCAACGTTGTT
GCCATCGCTACAGGCATCGTGGTGTCACGCTCGTCGTTTGGTATGGCTTCATTCAGCTCCGGTTCCCAAC
GATCAAGGCGAGTTACATGATCCCCCATGTTGTGCAAAAAAGCGGTTAGCTCCTTCGGTCCTCCGATCGT
TGTCAGAAGTAAGTTGGCCGCAGTGTTATCACTCATGGTTATGGCAGCACTGCATAATTCTCTTACTGTC
ATGCCATCCGTAAGATGCTTTTCTGTGACTGGTGAGTACTCAACCAAGTCATTCTGAGAATAGTGTATGC
GGCGACCGAGTTGCTCTTGCCCGGCGTCAATACGGGATAATACCGCGCCACATAGCAGAACTTTAAAAGT
GCTCATCATTGGAAAACGTTCTTCGGGGCGAAAACTCTCAAGGATCTTACCGCTGTTGAGATCCAGTTCG
ATGTAACCCACTCGTGCACCCAACTGATCTTCAGCATCTTTTACTTTCACCAGCGTTTCTGGGTGAGCAA
AAACAGGAAGGCAAAATGCCGCAAAAAAGGGAATAAGGGCGACACGGAAATGTTGAATACTCATATTCTT
CCTT
Features (pLannotate 1.2.2; 24 found; start..end, strand, type, name):
    119..143     -  CDS            KanR (fragment): aminoglycoside phosphotransferase; aph(3')-Ia; confers resistance to kanamycin
    254..842     +  rep_origin     ori: high-copy-number ColE1/pMB1/pBR322/pUC origin of replication
   1067..1084    +  terminator     rrnB T2 terminator (fragment): transcription terminator T2 from the E. coli rrnB gene
   1109..1128    -  CDS            lacZα (fragment): LacZα fragment of β-galactosidase; lacZ fragment
   1584..1600    +  protein_bind   lac operator: The lac repressor binds to the lac operator to inhibit transcription in E. coli. This inhibition can be relieved by adding lactose or isopropyl-β-D-thiogalactopyranoside (IPTG). lac repressor encoded by lacI
   1843..2146    +  enhancer       CMV enhancer: human cytomegalovirus immediate early enhancer
   2147..2350    +  promoter       CMV promoter: human cytomegalovirus (CMV) immediate early promoter
   2486..2529    +  intron         CMV intron (fragment): modified intron A from human cytomegalovirus
   2581..2599    +  promoter       SP6 promoter: promoter for bacteriophage SP6 RNA polymerase
   2603..2640    +  CDS            IgH signal sequence (fragment): signal sequence from the mouse immunoglobulin heavy chain variable region
   2740..3789    +  CDS            NECTIN3 (fragment): NECT3_HUMAN - Also known as PRR3, PVRL3. Experimental evidence at protein level: Swiss-Prot protein existence level 1. Plays a role in cell-cell adhesion through heterophilic trans-interactions with nectin-like proteins or nectins, such as trans- interaction with NECTIN2 at Sertoli-spermatid junctions. Trans- interaction with PVR induces activation of CDC42 and RAC small G proteins through common signaling molecules such as SRC and RAP1. Also involved in the formation of cell-cell junctions, including adherens junctions and synapses. Induces endocytosis-mediated down-regulation of PVR from the
   3886..4065    +  CDS            Comp (fragment): COMP_RAT - Experimental evidence at protein level: Swiss-Prot protein existence level 1. May play a role in the structural integrity of cartilage via its interaction with other extracellular matrix proteins such as the collagens and fibronectin. Can mediate the interaction of chondrocytes with the cartilage extracellular matrix through interaction with cell surface integrin receptors. Could play a role in the pathogenesis of osteoarthritis. Potent suppressor of apoptosis in both primary chondrocytes and transformed cells. Suppresses apoptosis by blocking the activation of caspase-3 and by indu
   4053..5505    +  CDS            SEAP (fragment): secreted alkaline phosphatase from human placenta The natural enzyme has a C-terminal transmembrane sequence that is replaced by a GPI anchor.
   5530..5571    +  CDS            AviTag™ (fragment): peptide tag that allows for enzymatic biotinylation
   5575..5598    +  CDS            8xHis: 8xHis affinity tag
   5744..5855    +  polyA_signal   bGH poly(A) signal: bovine growth hormone polyadenylation signal
   5856..5964    +  rep_origin     f1 ori (fragment): f1 bacteriophage origin of replication; arrow indicates direction of (+) strand synthesis
   5978..6307    +  promoter       SV40 promoter: SV40 enhancer and early promoter
   6355..6402    +  promoter       EM7 promoter: synthetic bacterial promoter&nbsp
   6421..7020    +  CDS            PuroR (fragment): puromycin N-acetyltransferase; pac from Streptomyces; confers resistance to puromycin
   7030..7155    +  CDS            ble (fragment): BLE_KLEPN - Experimental evidence at protein level: Swiss-Prot protein existence level 1. Binding protein with a strong affinity to the bleomycin family of antibiotics. Binds to CL990; an antimitotic-antibiotic compound. From Klebsiella pneumoniae.
   7150..7271    +  polyA_signal   SV40 poly(A) signal: SV40 polyadenylation signal
   7324..8184    -  CDS            AmpR: β-lactamase; bla; confers resistance to ampicillin, carbenicillin, and related antibiotics
   8187..89      -  promoter       AmpR promoter (fragment) (across the origin): bla
