[The description below was written by a language model from this plasmid's Addgene catalogue record and pLannotate feature annotations shown in this document.]
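Description:
pD649-HAsp-NECTIN3-COMP5AP-AviTag-9xHis is a high-copy mammalian expression plasmid of about 8.2 kb, built on the pD649 backbone, for producing a secreted, tagged form of the extracellular domain of human NECTIN3 (also known as PVRL3 or CD113), an immunoglobulin-superfamily cell adhesion protein. It is propagated in E. coli through a ColE1/pUC-type origin and selected with ampicillin via the β-lactamase gene. The feature table also shows an SV40 early/EM7 promoter cassette driving a puromycin N-acetyltransferase gene with an SV40 polyadenylation signal, which would permit puromycin selection in mammalian cells. Short kanamycin resistance, lacZα, ble and f1 origin matches are only fragments. The depositor notes that some plasmids in this collection may carry an IS4-like transposase element upstream of the CMV promoter; none is annotated here.

Expression is driven by the CMV enhancer and immediate early promoter, followed by a fragment of CMV intron A and an SP6 promoter that can serve for in vitro transcription or as a sequencing primer site. The reading frame begins with a leader peptide, named HAsp in the construct and partially matched by the annotation software to an immunoglobulin heavy chain signal sequence. This leader directs the product into the secretory pathway. The roughly 1 kb NECTIN3 ectodomain sits between retained NotI and AscI sites, so ectodomains can be exchanged. It is fused at its C terminus to the coiled-coil region of rat cartilage oligomeric matrix protein, which assembles into pentamers. Next come human placental alkaline phosphatase, an AviTag for enzymatic biotinylation and a polyhistidine tag (nine residues by name, annotated as 8xHis), ending at a bGH polyadenylation signal. The pentameric, enzyme-labelled protein gives a high-avidity probe with a colorimetric readout, suited to detecting weak extracellular protein-protein interactions, as in the human IgSF cell-surface interactome screen for which it was made.
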