Addgene plasmid #157355: pD649-HAsp-NECTIN3-COMP5AP-AviTag-9xHis
Purpose: Mammalian expression of cell-surface protein extracellular domain fused to COMP5AP-AviTag-9xHis. Protein is secreted from cells.
Depositing lab: Chris Garcia. Depositing organization: Stanford University. Publication: A Human IgSF Cell-Surface Interactome Reveals a Complex Network of Protein-Protein Interactions. Wojtowicz WM, Vielmetter J, Fernandes RA, Siepe DH, Eastman CL, Chisholm GB, Cox S, Klock H, Anderson PW, Rue SM, Miller JJ, Glaser SM, Bragstad ML, Vance J, Lam AW, Lesley SA, Zinn K, Garcia KC. Cell. 2020 Aug 20;182(4):1027-1043.e17. doi: 10.1016/j.cell.2020.07.025. PubMed 32822567.
Backbone
  Vector backbone: pD649
  Backbone size w/o insert (bp): 7153
  Vector type: Mammalian Expression
Growth in bacteria
  Bacterial resistance: Ampicillin, 100 μg/mL
  Growth temperature: 37°C
  Growth strain: DH5alpha
  Copy number: High Copy
Gene/Insert
  Gene/Insert name: NECTIN3 (alt name: NECT3)
  Species: H. sapiens (human)
  Insert size (bp): 1041
  Entrez Gene: NECTIN3 (a.k.a. CD113, CDW113, NECTIN-3, PPR3, PRR3, PVRL3, PVRR3)
  Promoter: CMV/SP6
  Tag / fusion protein: COMP5AP-AviTag-9xHis (C terminal on backbone)
  Cloning method: Restriction Enzyme; 5′ cloning site GCGGCCGC (not destroyed); 3′ cloning site GGCGCGCC (not destroyed)
  Sequencing primers: 5′ ATTTAGGTGACACTATAG; 3′ CGTCGCACTCCATCACGGTG
Resource information
  A portion of this plasmid was derived from a plasmid made by: synthesis by ThermoFisher
Terms and licenses: Academic/Nonprofit Terms; Industry Terms: Not Available to Industry
Depositor comments: Some plasmids in this collection may have an IS4-like element ISVsa5 family transposase upstream of the CMV promoter.
How to cite: pD649-HAsp-NECTIN3-COMP5AP-AviTag-9xHis was a gift from Chris Garcia (Addgene plasmid # 157355 ; http://n2t.net/addgene:157355 ; RRID:Addgene_157355)
