>Addgene plasmid #157355 | pD649-HAsp-NECTIN3-COMP5AP-AviTag-9xHis | depositor partial sequence | sequence record 303820 | insert (extracellular domain)
GGACCTATTATTGTGGAACCTCATGTGACCGCCGTGTGGGGCAAGAACGTGTCCCTGAAGTGCCTGATCG
AAGTGAACGAGACAATCACCCAGATCAGCTGGGAGAAGATCCACGGCAAGAGCAGCCAGACAGTGGCCGT
GCACCATCCTCAGTATGGCTTCAGTGTGCAGGGCGAGTACCAGGGCAGAGTGCTGTTCAAGAACTACAGC
CTGAACGACGCCACCATCACACTGCACAACATCGGCTTCAGCGACAGCGGCAAGTACATCTGCAAGGCCG
TGACCTTTCCTCTGGGCAACGCCCAGTCTAGCACCACCGTGACAGTGCTGGTGGAACCCACCGTGTCTCT
GATCAAGGGCCCCGACTCTCTGATCGACGGCGGCAATGAGACTGTGGCCGCCATCTGTATTGCCGCCACC
GGAAAACCTGTGGCTCACATCGATTGGGAGGGCGACCTGGGCGAGATGGAAAGCACCACCACCAGCTTTC
CCAACGAGACAGCCACAATCATCAGCCAGTACAAGCTGTTCCCCACCAGATTCGCCAGAGGCAGACGGAT
CACCTGTGTGGTCAAACACCCCGCTCTGGAAAAGGACATCCGGTACAGCTTCATCCTGGACATCCAGTAC
GCCCCTGAGGTGTCCGTGACAGGCTACGACGGCAATTGGTTCGTGGGCAGAAAGGGCGTGAACCTGAAGT
GTAACGCCGACGCCAATCCTCCACCTTTCAAGAGCGTGTGGTCCCGGCTGGATGGCCAATGGCCTGATGG
ACTGCTGGCCTCCGATAACACCCTGCACTTTGTGCACCCTCTGACCTTCAACTACAGCGGCGTCTACATC
TGTAAAGTGACCAACAGCCTGGGCCAGAGAAGCGACCAGAAAGTGATCTACATCAGCGACCCTCCAACCA
CCACAACACTGCAGCCTACCATCCAGTGGCACCCTAGCACAGCCGACATTGAGGATCTGGCCACCGAGCC
TAAGAAGCTGCCCTTTCCACTGAGCACCCTGGCCACCATTAAGGACGACACAATCGCCACA
